>Addgene plasmid #196989 | pLV hU6-Non-target sgRNA Nestin-dCas9-KRAB-T2a-GFP | addgene full sequence | sequence record 394115 | Addgene NGS Result
TAGGGGTTCCGCGCACATTTCCCCGAAAAGTGCCACCTGACGTCGACGGATCGGGAGATCTCCCGATCCC
CTATGGTGCACTCTCAGTACAATCTGCTCTGATGCCGCATAGTTAAGCCAGTATCTGCTCCCTGCTTGTG
TGTTGGAGGTCGCTGAGTAGTGCGCGAGCAAAATTTAAGCTACAACAAGGCAAGGCTTGACCGACAATTG
CATGAAGAATCTGCTTAGGGTTAGGCGTTTTGCGCTGCTTCGCGATGTACGGGCCAGATATACGCGTTGA
CATTGATTATTGACTAGTTATTAATAGTAATCAATTACGGGGTCATTAGTTCATAGCCCATATATGGAGT
TCCGCGTTACATAACTTACGGTAAATGGCCCGCCTGGCTGACCGCCCAACGACCCCCGCCCATTGACGTC
AATAATGACGTATGTTCCCATAGTAACGCCAATAGGGACTTTCCATTGACGTCAATGGGTGGAGTATTTA
CGGTAAACTGCCCACTTGGCAGTACATCAAGTGTATCATATGCCAAGTACGCCCCCTATTGACGTCAATG
ACGGTAAATGGCCCGCCTGGCATTATGCCCAGTACATGACCTTATGGGACTTTCCTACTTGGCAGTACAT
CTACGTATTAGTCATCGCTATTACCATGGTGATGCGGTTTTGGCAGTACATCAATGGGCGTGGATAGCGG
TTTGACTCACGGGGATTTCCAAGTCTCCACCCCATTGACGTCAATGGGAGTTTGTTTTGGCACCAAAATC
AACGGGACTTTCCAAAATGTCGTAACAACTCCGCCCCATTGACGCAAATGGGCGGTAGGCGTGTACGGTG
GGAGGTCTATATAAGCAGCGCGTTTTGCCTGTACTGGGTCTCTCTGGTTAGACCAGATCTGAGCCTGGGA
GCTCTCTGGCTAACTAGGGAACCCACTGCTTAAGCCTCAATAAAGCTTGCCTTGAGTGCTTCAAGTAGTG
TGTGCCCGTCTGTTGTGTGACTCTGGTAACTAGAGATCCCTCAGACCCTTTTAGTCAGTGTGGAAAATCT
CTAGCAGTGGCGCCCGAACAGGGACTTGAAAGCGAAAGGGAAACCAGAGGAGCTCTCTCGACGCAGGACT
CGGCTTGCTGAAGCGCGCACGGCAAGAGGCGAGGGGCGGCGACTGGTGAGTACGCCAAAAATTTTGACTA
GCGGAGGCTAGAAGGAGAGAGATGGGTGCGAGAGCGTCAGTATTAAGCGGGGGAGAATTAGATCGCGATG
GGAAAAAATTCGGTTAAGGCCAGGGGGAAAGAAAAAATATAAATTAAAACATATAGTATGGGCAAGCAGG
GAGCTAGAACGATTCGCAGTTAATCCTGGCCTGTTAGAAACATCAGAAGGCTGTAGACAAATACTGGGAC
AGCTACAACCATCCCTTCAGACAGGATCAGAAGAACTTAGATCATTATATAATACAGTAGCAACCCTCTA
TTGTGTGCATCAAAGGATAGAGATAAAAGACACCAAGGAAGCTTTAGACAAGATAGAGGAAGAGCAAAAC
AAAAGTAAGACCACCGCACAGCAAGCGGCCGCTGATCTTCAGACCTGGAGGAGGAGATATGAGGGACAAT
TGGAGAAGTGAATTATATAAATATAAAGTAGTAAAAATTGAACCATTAGGAGTAGCACCCACCAAGGCAA
AGAGAAGAGTGGTGCAGAGAGAAAAAAGAGCAGTGGGAATAGGAGCTTTGTTCCTTGGGTTCTTGGGAGC
AGCAGGAAGCACTATGGGCGCAGCGTCAATGACGCTGACGGTACAGGCCAGACAATTATTGTCTGGTATA
GTGCAGCAGCAGAACAATTTGCTGAGGGCTATTGAGGCGCAACAGCATCTGTTGCAACTCACAGTCTGGG
GCATCAAGCAGCTCCAGGCAAGAATCCTGGCTGTGGAAAGATACCTAAAGGATCAACAGCTCCTGGGGAT
TTGGGGTTGCTCTGGAAAACTCATTTGCACCACTGCTGTGCCTTGGAATGCTAGTTGGAGTAATAAATCT
CTGGAACAGATTTGGAATCACACGACCTGGATGGAGTGGGACAGAGAAATTAACAATTACACAAGCTTAA
TACACTCCTTAATTGAAGAATCGCAAAACCAGCAAGAAAAGAATGAACAAGAATTATTGGAATTAGATAA
ATGGGCAAGTTTGTGGAATTGGTTTAACATAACAAATTGGCTGTGGTATATAAAATTATTCATAATGATA
GTAGGAGGCTTGGTAGGTTTAAGAATAGTTTTTGCTGTACTTTCTATAGTGAATAGAGTTAGGCAGGGAT
ATTCACCATTATCGTTTCAGACCCACCTCCCAACCCCGAGGGGACCCGACAGGCCCGAAGGAATAGAAGA
AGAAGGTGGAGAGAGAGACAGAGACAGATCCATTCGATTAGTGAACGGATCGGCACTGCGTGCGCCAATT
CTGCAGACAAATGGCAGTATTCATCCACAATTTTAAAAGAAAAGGGGGGATTGGGGGGTACAGTGCAGGG
GAAAGAATAGTAGACATAATAGCAACAGACATACAAACTAAAGAATTACAAAAACAAATTACAAAAATTC
AAAATTTTCGGGTTTATTACAGGGACAGCAGAGATCCAGTTTGGTTAATTAGAGGGCCTATTTCCCATGA
TTCCTTCATATTTGCATATACGATACAAGGCTGTTAGAGAGATAATTGGAATTAATTTGACTGTAAACAC
AAAGATATTAGTACAAAATACGTGACGTAGAAAGTAATAATTTCTTGGGTAGTTTGCAGTTTTAAAATTA
TGTTTTAAAATGGACTATCATATGCTTACCGTAACTTGAAAGTATTTCGATTTCTTGGCTTTATATATCT
TGTGGAAAGGACGGCGAGGTATTCGGCTCCGCGGTTTTAGAGCTAGAAATAGCAAGTTAAAATAAGGCTA
GTCCGTTATCAACTTGAAAAAGTGGCACCGAGTCGGTGCTTTTTTGTTTTTTAATTAATTAACCCGTGTC
GGCTCCAGATCTGATCCCTGAAGAGTTTGTGATCCTGAGATGAGGGCTTTAGCCCCAGTCAGTCCTCTGA
GGGGAAGGGTCCAGGCAGCTCTGAGGAATGTAACCACTGGCGTTTGAGGTCTGAAAAGGATTTGGAGAAG
GGGAGCTGAATTCATTTGCTTTTGTCTGTTACCAGCTCTGGGGGCAGAGAGAGAGCCATCCCCTGGGAAC
AGCCTGAGAATTCCCACTTCCCCTGAGGAGCCCTCCCTTCTTAGGCCCTCCAGATGGTAGTGTGGACAAA
AGGCAATAATTAGCATGAGAATCGGCCTCCCTCCCAGAGGATGAGGTCATCGGCCTTGGCCTTGGGTGGG
GAGGCGGAGACTGATCTGAGGAGTCTGATATAAGTGTTAGCAATTCATTTGGCCCTGCCTCCGACTGTGG
GAATCTGCATGTGGGGTCTCCCTGTGTCTCAAATATGGGTTGGCTAAGTATATATCTGTGGGTATATGAC
TGTGTGGCTTTTATATGACAATGGTCACAATAGAGATTGATCCTGCAGTGGCAGGACATGCTACCTCAGC
TGGAGCTGACCCTATCTCCCCACTCCCCACCAGGACTCTGCTGGAGGCTGAGAACTCTCGGTTGCAGACA
CCTGGACGAGGTTCCCAGGCTTAATCGAAGCTTGGGCTGCAGGTCGACTCTAGAGCCACCATGGACTACA
AAGACCATGACGGTGATTATAAAGATCATGACATCGATTACAAGGATGACGATGACAAGATGGCCCCCAA
GAAGAAGAGGAAGGTGGGCCGCGGAATGGACAAGAAGTACTCCATTGGGCTCGCCATCGGCACAAACAGC
GTCGGCTGGGCCGTCATTACGGACGAGTACAAGGTGCCGAGCAAAAAATTCAAAGTTCTGGGCAATACCG
ATCGCCACAGCATAAAGAAGAACCTCATTGGCGCCCTCCTGTTCGACTCCGGGGAAACCGCCGAAGCCAC
GCGGCTCAAAAGAACAGCACGGCGCAGATATACCCGCAGAAAGAATCGGATCTGCTACCTGCAGGAGATC
TTTAGTAATGAGATGGCTAAGGTGGATGACTCTTTCTTCCATAGGCTGGAGGAGTCCTTTTTGGTGGAGG
AGGATAAAAAGCACGAGCGCCACCCAATCTTTGGCAATATCGTGGACGAGGTGGCGTACCATGAAAAGTA
CCCAACCATATATCATCTGAGGAAGAAGCTTGTAGACAGTACTGATAAGGCTGACTTGCGGTTGATCTAT
CTCGCGCTGGCGCATATGATCAAATTTCGGGGACACTTCCTCATCGAGGGGGACCTGAACCCAGACAACA
GCGATGTCGACAAACTCTTTATCCAACTGGTTCAGACTTACAATCAGCTTTTCGAAGAGAACCCGATCAA
CGCATCCGGAGTTGACGCCAAAGCAATCCTGAGCGCTAGGCTGTCCAAATCCCGGCGGCTCGAAAACCTC
ATCGCACAGCTCCCTGGGGAGAAGAAGAACGGCCTGTTTGGTAATCTTATCGCCCTGTCACTCGGGCTGA
CCCCCAACTTTAAATCTAACTTCGACCTGGCCGAAGATGCCAAGCTTCAACTGAGCAAAGACACCTACGA
TGATGATCTCGACAATCTGCTGGCCCAGATCGGCGACCAGTACGCAGACCTTTTTTTGGCGGCAAAGAAC
CTGTCAGACGCCATTCTGCTGAGTGATATTCTGCGAGTGAACACGGAGATCACCAAAGCTCCGCTGAGCG
CTAGTATGATCAAGCGCTATGATGAGCACCACCAAGACTTGACTTTGCTGAAGGCCCTTGTCAGACAGCA
ACTGCCTGAGAAGTACAAGGAAATTTTCTTCGATCAGTCTAAAAATGGCTACGCCGGATACATTGACGGC
GGAGCAAGCCAGGAGGAATTTTACAAATTTATTAAGCCCATCTTGGAAAAAATGGACGGCACCGAGGAGC
TGCTGGTAAAGCTTAACAGAGAAGATCTGTTGCGCAAACAGCGCACTTTCGACAATGGAAGCATCCCCCA
CCAGATTCACCTGGGCGAACTGCACGCTATCCTCAGGCGGCAAGAGGATTTCTACCCCTTTTTGAAAGAT
AACAGGGAAAAGATTGAGAAAATCCTCACATTTCGGATACCCTACTATGTAGGCCCCCTCGCCCGGGGAA
ATTCCAGATTCGCGTGGATGACTCGCAAATCAGAAGAGACCATCACTCCCTGGAACTTCGAGGAAGTCGT
GGATAAGGGGGCCTCTGCCCAGTCCTTCATCGAAAGGATGACTAACTTTGATAAAAATCTGCCTAACGAA
AAGGTGCTTCCTAAACACTCTCTGCTGTACGAGTACTTCACAGTTTATAACGAGCTCACCAAGGTCAAAT
ACGTCACAGAAGGGATGAGAAAGCCAGCATTCCTGTCTGGAGAGCAGAAGAAAGCTATCGTGGACCTCCT
CTTCAAGACGAACCGGAAAGTTACCGTGAAACAGCTCAAAGAAGACTATTTCAAAAAGATTGAATGTTTC
GACTCTGTTGAAATCAGCGGAGTGGAGGATCGCTTCAACGCATCCCTGGGAACGTATCACGATCTCCTGA
AAATCATTAAAGACAAGGACTTCCTGGACAATGAGGAGAACGAGGACATTCTTGAGGACATTGTCCTCAC
CCTTACGTTGTTTGAAGATAGGGAGATGATTGAAGAACGCTTGAAAACTTACGCTCATCTCTTCGACGAC
AAAGTCATGAAACAGCTCAAGAGGCGCCGATATACAGGATGGGGGCGGCTGTCAAGAAAACTGATCAATG
GGATCCGAGACAAGCAGAGTGGAAAGACAATCCTGGATTTTCTTAAGTCCGATGGATTTGCCAACCGGAA
CTTCATGCAGTTGATCCATGATGACTCTCTCACCTTTAAGGAGGACATCCAGAAAGCACAAGTTTCTGGC
CAGGGGGACAGTCTTCACGAGCACATCGCTAATCTTGCAGGTAGCCCAGCTATCAAAAAGGGAATACTGC
AGACCGTTAAGGTCGTGGATGAACTCGTCAAAGTAATGGGAAGGCATAAGCCCGAGAATATCGTTATCGA
GATGGCCCGAGAGAACCAAACTACCCAGAAGGGACAGAAGAACAGTAGGGAAAGGATGAAGAGGATTGAA
GAGGGTATAAAAGAACTGGGGTCCCAAATCCTTAAGGAACACCCAGTTGAAAACACCCAGCTTCAGAATG
AGAAGCTCTACCTGTACTACCTGCAGAACGGCAGGGACATGTACGTGGATCAGGAACTGGACATCAATCG
GCTCTCCGACTACGACGTGGATGCCATCGTGCCCCAGTCTTTTCTCAAAGATGATTCTATTGATAATAAA
GTGTTGACAAGATCCGATAAAAATAGAGGGAAGAGTGATAACGTCCCCTCAGAAGAAGTTGTCAAGAAAA
TGAAAAATTATTGGCGGCAGCTGCTGAACGCCAAACTGATCACACAACGGAAGTTCGATAATCTGACTAA
GGCTGAACGAGGTGGCCTGTCTGAGTTGGATAAAGCCGGCTTCATCAAAAGGCAGCTTGTTGAGACACGC
CAGATCACCAAGCACGTGGCCCAAATTCTCGATTCACGCATGAACACCAAGTACGATGAAAATGACAAAC
TGATTCGAGAGGTGAAAGTTATTACTCTGAAGTCTAAGCTGGTCTCAGATTTCAGAAAGGACTTTCAGTT
TTATAAGGTGAGAGAGATCAACAATTACCACCATGCGCATGATGCCTACCTGAATGCAGTGGTAGGCACT
GCACTTATCAAAAAATATCCCAAGCTTGAATCTGAATTTGTTTACGGAGACTATAAAGTGTACGATGTTA
GGAAAATGATCGCAAAGTCTGAGCAGGAAATAGGCAAGGCCACCGCTAAGTACTTCTTTTACAGCAATAT
TATGAATTTTTTCAAGACCGAGATTACACTGGCCAATGGAGAGATTCGGAAGCGACCACTTATCGAAACA
AACGGAGAAACAGGAGAAATCGTGTGGGACAAGGGTAGGGATTTCGCGACAGTCCGGAAGGTCCTGTCCA
TGCCGCAGGTGAACATCGTTAAAAAGACCGAAGTACAGACCGGAGGCTTCTCCAAGGAAAGTATCCTCCC
GAAAAGGAACAGCGACAAGCTGATCGCACGCAAAAAAGATTGGGACCCCAAGAAATACGGCGGATTCGAT
TCTCCTACAGTCGCTTACAGTGTACTGGTTGTGGCCAAAGTGGAGAAAGGGAAGTCTAAAAAACTCAAAA
GCGTCAAGGAACTGCTGGGCATCACAATCATGGAGCGATCAAGCTTCGAAAAAAACCCCATCGACTTTCT
CGAGGCGAAAGGATATAAAGAGGTCAAAAAAGACCTCATCATTAAGCTTCCCAAGTACTCTCTCTTTGAG
CTTGAAAACGGCCGGAAACGAATGCTCGCTAGTGCGGGCGAGCTGCAGAAAGGTAACGAGCTGGCACTGC
CCTCTAAATACGTTAATTTCTTGTATCTGGCCAGCCACTATGAAAAGCTCAAAGGGTCTCCCGAAGATAA
TGAGCAGAAGCAGCTGTTCGTGGAACAACACAAACACTACCTTGATGAGATCATCGAGCAAATAAGCGAA
TTCTCCAAAAGAGTGATCCTCGCCGACGCTAACCTCGATAAGGTGCTTTCTGCTTACAATAAGCACAGGG
ATAAGCCCATCAGGGAGCAGGCAGAAAACATTATCCACTTGTTTACTCTGACCAACTTGGGCGCGCCTGC
AGCCTTCAAGTACTTCGACACCACCATAGACAGAAAGCGGTACACCTCTACAAAGGAGGTCCTGGACGCC
ACACTGATTCATCAGTCAATTACGGGGCTCTATGAAACAAGAATCGACCTCTCTCAGCTCGGTGGAGACA
GCAGGGCTGACCCCAAGAAGAAGAGGAAGGTGGCTAGCGATGCTAAGTCACTGACTGCCTGGTCCCGGAC
ACTGGTGACCTTCAAGGATGTGTTTGTGGACTTCACCAGGGAGGAGTGGAAGCTGCTGGACACTGCTCAG
CAGATCCTGTACAGAAATGTGATGCTGGAGAACTATAAGAACCTGGTTTCCTTGGGTTATCAGCTTACTA
AGCCAGATGTGATCCTCCGGTTGGAGAAGGGAGAAGAGCCCTGGCTGGTGGAGAGAGAAATTCACCAAGA
GACCCATCCTGATTCAGAGACTGCATTTGAAATCAAATCATCAGTTCCGAAAAAGAAACGCAAAGTTGCT
AGCGAGGGCAGAGGAAGTCTTCTAACATGCGGTGACGTGGAGGAGAATCCCGGCCCTGGTACCGTGAGCA
AGGGCGAGGAGCTGTTCACCGGGGTGGTGCCCATCCTGGTCGAGCTGGACGGCGACGTAAACGGCCACAA
GTTCAGCGTGTCCGGCGAGGGCGAGGGCGATGCCACCTACGGCAAGCTGACCCTGAAGTTCATCTGCACC
ACCGGCAAGCTGCCCGTGCCCTGGCCCACCCTCGTGACCACCCTGACCTACGGCGTGCAGTGCTTCAGCC
GCTACCCCGACCACATGAAGCAGCACGACTTCTTCAAGTCCGCCATGCCCGAAGGCTACGTCCAGGAGCG
CACCATCTTCTTCAAGGACGACGGCAACTACAAGACCCGCGCCGAGGTGAAGTTCGAGGGCGACACCCTG
GTGAACCGCATCGAGCTGAAGGGCATCGACTTCAAGGAGGACGGCAACATCCTGGGGCACAAGCTGGAGT
ACAACTACAACAGCCACAACGTCTATATCATGGCCGACAAGCAGAAGAACGGCATCAAGGTGAACTTCAA
GATCCGCCACAACATCGAGGACGGCAGCGTGCAGCTCGCCGACCACTACCAGCAGAACACCCCCATCGGC
GACGGCCCCGTGCTGCTGCCCGACAACCACTACCTGAGCACCCAGTCCGCCCTGAGCAAAGACCCCAACG
AGAAGCGCGATCACATGGTCCTGCTGGAGTTCGTGACCGCCGCCGGGATCACTCTCGGCATGGACGAGCT
GTACAAGACCGGTTGATAATAGATAACTTCGTATAGCATACATTATACGAAGTTATGAATTCGATATCAA
GCTTATCGATAATCAACCTCTGGATTACAAAATTTGTGAAAGATTGACTGGTATTCTTAACTATGTTGCT
CCTTTTACGCTATGTGGATACGCTGCTTTAATGCCTTTGTATCATGCTATTGCTTCCCGTATGGCTTTCA
TTTTCTCCTCCTTGTATAAATCCTGGTTGCTGTCTCTTTATGAGGAGTTGTGGCCCGTTGTCAGGCAACG
TGGCGTGGTGTGCACTGTGTTTGCTGACGCAACCCCCACTGGTTGGGGCATTGCCACCACCTGTCAGCTC
CTTTCCGGGACTTTCGCTTTCCCCCTCCCTATTGCCACGGCGGAACTCATCGCCGCCTGCCTTGCCCGCT
GCTGGACAGGGGCTCGGCTGTTGGGCACTGACAATTCCGTGGTGTTGTCGGGGAAATCATCGTCCTTTCC
TTGGCTGCTCGCCTGTGTTGCCACCTGGATTCTGCGCGGGACGTCCTTCTGCTACGTCCCTTCGGCCCTC
AATCCAGCGGACCTTCCTTCCCGCGGCCTGCTGCCGGCTCTGCGGCCTCTTCCGCGTCTTCGCCTTCGCC
CTCAGACGAGTCGGATCTCCCTTTGGGCCGCCTCCCCGCATCGATACCGTCGACCTCGAGACCTAGAAAA
ACATGGAGCAATCACAAGTAGCAATACAGCAGCTACCAATGCTGATTGTGCCTGGCTAGAAGCACAAGAG
GAGGAGGAGGTGGGTTTTCCAGTCACACCTCAGGTACCTTTAAGACCAATGACTTACAAGGCAGCTGTAG
ATCTTAGCCACTTTTTAAAAGAAAAGGGGGGACTGGAAGGGCTAATTCACTCCCAACGAAGACAAGATAT
CCTTGATCTGTGGATCTACCACACACAAGGCTACTTCCCTGATTGGCAGAACTACACACCAGGGCCAGGG
ATCAGATATCCACTGACCTTTGGATGGTGCTACAAGCTAGTACCAGTTGAGCAAGAGAAGGTAGAAGAAG
CCAATGAAGGAGAGAACACCCGCTTGTTACACCCTGTGAGCCTGCATGGGATGGATGACCCGGAGAGAGA
AGTATTAGAGTGGAGGTTTGACAGCCGCCTAGCATTTCATCACATGGCCCGAGAGCTGCATCCGGACTGT
ACTGGGTCTCTCTGGTTAGACCAGATCTGAGCCTGGGAGCTCTCTGGCTAACTAGGGAACCCACTGCTTA
AGCCTCAATAAAGCTTGCCTTGAGTGCTTCAAGTAGTGTGTGCCCGTCTGTTGTGTGACTCTGGTAACTA
GAGATCCCTCAGACCCTTTTAGTCAGTGTGGAAAATCTCTAGCAGGGCCCGTTTAAACCCGCTGATCAGC
CTCGACTGTGCCTTCTAGTTGCCAGCCATCTGTTGTTTGCCCCTCCCCCGTGCCTTCCTTGACCCTGGAA
GGTGCCACTCCCACTGTCCTTTCCTAATAAAATGAGGAAATTGCATCGCATTGTCTGAGTAGGTGTCATT
CTATTCTGGGGGGTGGGGTGGGGCAGGACAGCAAGGGGGAGGATTGGGAAGACAATAGCAGGCATGCTGG
GGATGCGGTGGGCTCTATGGCTTCTGAGGCGGAAAGAACCAGCTGGGGCTCTAGGGGGTATCCCC
[124 nt withheld, positions 10706-10829]
C
[91 nt withheld, positions 10831-10921]
A
[49 nt withheld, positions 10923-10971]
CCTTTGACGTTGGAGTCCACGTTCTTT
[37 nt withheld, positions 10999-11035]
ACCCTATCTCGGTCTATTCTTTTGATTTATAAGGGATTTTGCCGATTTCGGCCTATTGGTTAAAAAATGA
GCTGATTTAACAAAAATTTAACGCGAATTAATTCTGTGGAATGTGTGTCAGTTAGGGTGTGGAAAGTCCC
CAGGCTCCCCAGCAGGCAGAAGTATGCAAAGCATGCATCTCAATTAGTCAGCAACCAGGTGTGGAAAGTC
CCCAGGCTCCCCAGCAGGCAGAAGTATGCAAAGCATGCATCTCAATTAGTCAGCAACCATAGTCCCGCCC
CTAACTCCGCCCATCCCGCCCCTAACTCCGCCCAGTTCCGCCCATTCTCCGCCCCATGGCTGACTAATTT
TTTTTATTTATGCAGAGGCCGAGGCCGCCTCTGCCTCTGAGCTATTCCAGAAGTAGTGAGGAGGCTTTTT
TGGAGGCCTAGGCTTTTGCAAAAAGCTCCCGGGAGCTTGTATATCCATTTTCGGATCTGATCAGCACGTG
TTGACAATTAATCATCGGCATAGTATATCGGCATAGTATAATACGACAAGGTGAGGAACTAAACCATGGC
CAAGTTGACCAGTGCCGTTCCGGTGCTCACCGCGCGCGACGTCGCCGGAGCGGTCGAGTTCTGGACCGAC
CGGCTCGGGTTCTCCCGGGACTTCGTGGAGGACGACTTCGCCGGTGTGGTCCGGGACGACGTGACCCTGT
TCATCAGCGCGGTCCAGGACCAGGTGGTGCCGGACAACACCCTGGCCTGGGTGTGGGTGCGCGGCCTGGA
CGAGCTGTACGCCGAGTGGTCGGAGGTCGTGTCCACGAACTTCCGGGACGCCTCCGGGCCGGCCATGACC
GAGATCGGCGAGCAGCCGTGGGGGCGGGAGTTCGCCCTGCGCGACCCGGCCGGCAACTGCGTGCACTTCG
TGGCCGAGGAGCAGGACTGACACGTGCTACGAGATTTCGATTCCACCGCCGCCTTCTATGAAAGGTTGGG
CTTCGGAATCGTTTTCCGGGACGCCGGCTGGATGATCCTCCAGCGCGGGGATCTCATGCTGGAGTTCTTC
GCCCACCCCAACTTGTTTATTGCAGCTTATAATGGTTACAAATAAAGCAATAGCATCACAAATTTCACAA
ATAAAGCATTTTTTTCACTGCATTCTAGTTGTGGTTTGTCCAAACTCATCAATGTATCTTATCATGTCTG
TATACCGTCGACCTCTAGCTAGAGCTTGGCGTAATCATGGTCATAGCTGTTTCCTGTGTGAAATTGTTAT
CCGCTCACAATTCCACACAACATACGAGCCGGAAGCATAAAGTGTAAAGCCTGGGGTGCCTAATGAGTGA
GCTAACTCACATTAATTGCGTTGCGCTCACTGCCCGCTTTCCAGTCGGGAAACCTGTCGTGCCAGCTGCA
TTAATGAATCGGCCAACGCGCGGGGAGAGGCGGTTTGCGTATTGGGCGCTCTTCCGCTTCCTCGCTCACT
GACTCGCTGCGCTCGGTCGTTCGGCTGCGGCGAGCGGTATCAGCTCACTCAAAGGCGGTAATACGGTTAT
CCACAGAATCAGGGGATAACGCAGGAAAGAACATGTGAGCAAAAGGCCAGCAAAAGGCCAGGAACCGTAA
AAAGGCCGCGTTGCTGGCGTTTTTCCATAGGCTCCGCCCCCCTGACGAGCATCACAAAAATCGACGCTCA
AGTCAGAGGTGGCGAAACCCGACAGGACTATAAAGATACCAGGCGTTTCCCCCTGGAAGCTCCCTCGTGC
GCTCTCCTGTTCCGACCCTGCCGCTTACCGGATACCTGTCCGCCTTTCTCCCTTCGGGAAGCGTGGCGCT
TTCTCATAGCTCACGCTGTAGGTATCTCAGTTCGGTGTAGGTCGTTCGCTCCAAGCTGGGCTGTGTGCAC
GAACCCCCCGTTCAGCCCGACCGCTGCGCCTTATCCGGTAACTATCGTCTTGAGTCCAACCCGGTAAGAC
ACGACTTATCGCCACTGGCAGCAGCCACTGGTAACAGGATTAGCAGAGCGAGGTATGTAGGCGGTGCTAC
AGAGTTCTTGAAGTGGTGGCCTAACTACGGCTACACTAGAAGAACAGTATTTGGTATCTGCGCTCTGCTG
AAGCCAGTTACCTTCGGAAAAAGAGTTGGTAGCTCTTGATCCGGCAAACAAACCACCGCTGGTAGCGGTG
GTTTTTTTGTTTGCAAGCAGCAGATTACGCGCAGAAAAAAAGGATCTCAAGAAGATCCTTTGATCTTTTC
TACGGGGTCTGACGCTCAGTGGAACGAAAACTCACGTTAAGGGATTTTGGTCATGAGATTATCAAAAAGG
ATCTTCACCTAGATCCTTTTAAATTAAAAATGAAGTTTTAAATCAATCTAAAGTATATATGAGTAAACTT
GGTCTGACAGTTACCAATGCTTAATCAGTGAGGCACCTATCTCAGCGATCTGTCTATTTCGTTCATCCAT
AGTTGCCTGACTCCCCGTCGTGTAGATAACTACGATACGGGAGGGCTTACCATCTGGCCCCAGTGCTGCA
ATGATACCGCGAGACCCACGCTCACCGGCTCCAGATTTATCAGCAATAAACCAGCCAGCCGGAAGGGCCG
AGCGCAGAAGTGGTCCTGCAACTTTATCCGCCTCCATCCAGTCTATTAATTGTTGCCGGGAAGCTAGAGT
AAGTAGTTCGCCAGTTAATAGTTTGCGCAACGTTGTTGCCATTGCTACAGGCATCGTGGTGTCACGCTCG
TCGTTTGGTATGGCTTCATTCAGCTCCGGTTCCCAACGATCAAGGCGAGTTACATGATCCCCCATGTTGT
GCAAAAAAGCGGTTAGCTCCTTCGGTCCTCCGATCGTTGTCAGAAGTAAGTTGGCCGCAGTGTTATCACT
CATGGTTATGGCAGCACTGCATAATTCTCTTACTGTCATGCCATCCGTAAGATGCTTTTCTGTGACTGGT
GAGTACTCAACCAAGTCATTCTGAGAATAGTGTATGCGGCGACCGAGTTGCTCTTGCCCGGCGTCAATAC
GGGATAATACCGCGCCACATAGCAGAACTTTAAAAGTGCTCATCATTGGAAAACGTTCTTCGGGGCGAAA
ACTCTCAAGGATCTTACCGCTGTTGAGATCCAGTTCGATGTAACCCACTCGTGCACCCAACTGATCTTCA
GCATCTTTTACTTTCACCAGCGTTTCTGGGTGAGCAAAAACAGGAAGGCAAAATGCCGCAAAAAAGGGAA
TAAGGGCGACACGGAAATGTTGAATACTCATACTCTTCCTTTTTCAATATTATTGAAGCATTTATCAGGG
TTATTGTCTCATGAGCGGATACATATTTGAATGTATTTAGAAAAATAAACAAA
Features (pLannotate 1.2.2; 36 found; start..end, strand, type, name):
     72..124     -  misc_feature   bom (fragment): basis of mobility region from pBR322
    279..658     +  enhancer       CMV enhancer: human cytomegalovirus immediate early enhancer
    659..858     +  promoter       CMV promoter: human cytomegalovirus (CMV) immediate early promoter
    876..1056    +  LTR            5' LTR (truncated): truncated 5' long terminal repeat (LTR) from HIV-1
   1103..1228    +  misc_feature   HIV-1 Ψ: packaging signal of human immunodeficiency virus type 1
   1212..1575    +  CDS            HIV-1 gag (fragment): gag protein from human immunodeficiency virus 1; gag
   1721..1954    +  misc_feature   RRE: The Rev response element (RRE) of HIV-1 allows for Rev-dependent mRNA export from the nucleus to the cytoplasm.
   2331..2431    +  CDS            Rev (fragment): human immunodeficiency virus 1 (HIV-1) Rev protein; rev; enhances nuclear export of unspliced and incompletely spliced viral mRNAs
   2481..2598    +  misc_feature   cPPT/CTS: central polypurine tract and central termination sequence of HIV-1
   2642..2882    +  promoter       U6 promoter: RNA polymerase III promoter for human U6 snRNA
   2904..2979    +  misc_RNA       gRNA scaffold: guide RNA scaffold for the Streptococcus pyogenes CRISPR/Cas9 system
   3677..3695    -  misc_feature   MCS (fragment): pUC18/19 multiple cloning site
   3704..3769    +  CDS            3xFLAG: three tandem FLAG® epitope tags, followed by an enterokinase cleavage site
   3806..7909    +  CDS            Cas9: Cas9 (Csn1) endonuclease from the Streptococcus pyogenes Type II CRISPR/Cas system generates RNA-guided double strand breaks in DNA
   7976..8170    +  CDS            KRAB: Krüppel-associated box (KRAB) transcriptional repression domain from the human zinc finger protein ZNF10 (Margolin et al., 1994)
   8324..9037    +  CDS            EGFP: EGFP is a basic (constitutively fluorescent) green fluorescent protein published in 1996, derived from Aequorea victoria. It is reported to be a rapidly-maturing weak dimer with moderate acid sensitivity.
   9053..9086    +  protein_bind   loxP: Cre-mediated recombination occurs in the 8-bp core sequence (GCATACAT). Cre recombinase
   9087..9111    +  misc_feature   MCS (fragment): pBluescript multiple cloning site
   9111..9699    +  misc_feature   WPRE: woodchuck hepatitis virus posttranscriptional regulatory element
   9636..10217   +  CDS            nef (fragment): NEF_HV1H2 - Experimental evidence at protein level: Swiss-Prot protein existence level 1. Extracellular Nef protein targets CD4(+) T-lymphocytes for apoptosis by interacting with CXCR4 surface receptors. From Human immunodeficiency virus type 1 group M subtype B (isolate HXB2) (HIV-1).
  10224..10404   +  LTR            5' LTR (truncated): truncated 5' long terminal repeat (LTR) from HIV-1
  10436..10660   +  polyA_signal   bGH poly(A) signal: bovine growth hormone polyadenylation signal
  10664..10685   +  promoter       SV40 promoter (fragment): SV40 enhancer and early promoter
  10706..11134   +  rep_origin     f1 ori (sequence partly withheld): f1 bacteriophage origin of replication; arrow indicates direction of (+) strand synthesis
  11148..11477   +  promoter       SV40 promoter: SV40 enhancer and early promoter
  11525..11572   +  promoter       EM7 promoter: synthetic bacterial promoter&nbsp
  11591..11965   +  CDS            BleoR: antibiotic-binding protein; Sh ble from Streptoalloteichus hindustanus; confers resistance to bleomycin, phleomycin, and Zeocin™
  11975..12100   +  CDS            ble (fragment): BLE_KLEPN - Experimental evidence at protein level: Swiss-Prot protein existence level 1. Binding protein with a strong affinity to the bleomycin family of antibiotics. Binds to CL990; an antimitotic-antibiotic compound. From Klebsiella pneumoniae.
  12095..12216   +  polyA_signal   SV40 poly(A) signal: SV40 polyadenylation signal
  12287..12309   -  protein_bind   lac operator (fragment): The lac repressor binds to the lac operator to inhibit transcription in E. coli. This inhibition can be relieved by adding lactose or isopropyl-β-D-thiogalactopyranoside (IPTG). lac repressor encoded by lacI
  12313..12343   -  promoter       lac promoter: promoter for the E. coli lac operon
  12358..12379   -  protein_bind   CAP binding site: CAP binding activates transcription in the presence of cAMP. E. coli catabolite activator protein
  12392..12484   -  CDS            lacI (fragment): lac repressor; lacI; The lac repressor binds to the lac operator to inhibit transcription in E. coli. This inhibition can be relieved by adding lactose or isopropyl-β-D-thiogalactopyranoside (IPTG).
  12667..13255   -  rep_origin     ori: high-copy-number ColE1/pMB1/pBR322/pUC origin of replication
  13426..14286   -  CDS            AmpR: β-lactamase; bla; confers resistance to ampicillin, carbenicillin, and related antibiotics
  14287..13      -  promoter       AmpR promoter (across the origin): bla
