[The description below was written by a language model from this plasmid's Addgene catalogue record and pLannotate feature annotations shown in this document.]
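Description:
pLV hU6-Non-target sgRNA Nestin-dCas9-KRAB-T2a-GFP is a lentiviral CRISPR interference (CRISPRi) transfer plasmid built on the FUGW backbone. It was derived from the parental pLV hU6-sgRNA Nestin-dCas9-KRAB-T2a-GFP vector by inserting a non-targeting guide. It is propagated in E. coli through a high-copy ColE1/pUC-type origin with ampicillin selection (AmpR). The backbone also carries an f1 origin and an SV40/EM7-driven BleoR cassette that lies outside the proviral region. The catalogue lists a size of about 15 kb, while the sequenced record is 14,378 nt.

The viral portion follows a third-generation layout. A CMV enhancer/promoter is fused to a truncated HIV-1 5' LTR, followed by the Ψ packaging signal with a partial gag, the RRE for Rev-dependent export, and cPPT/CTS. WPRE, a truncated 3' LTR and a bGH polyadenylation signal lie downstream.

Two expression units sit between these elements. A human U6 Pol III promoter drives the non-target spacer joined to the S. pyogenes gRNA scaffold. A second unit encodes 3xFLAG-tagged Cas9, which the name identifies as catalytically dead dCas9, fused to the ZNF10 KRAB repression domain and followed by EGFP. By the name, EGFP is linked through a T2A self-cleaving peptide, so transduced cells are marked by green fluorescence. The name also indicates that a Nestin regulatory element drives this unit. That element is not annotated in the feature table, although an unannotated gap lies between the scaffold and the 3xFLAG tag. A single loxP site follows EGFP.

Because its guide has no intended genomic target, the construct serves as the negative control for gene-targeting CRISPRi vectors of the same design. The Nestin element and the associated publication suggest use in neural stem cells.
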