Addgene plasmid #196989: pLV hU6-Non-target sgRNA Nestin-dCas9-KRAB-T2a-GFP
Purpose: Derived from pLV hU6-sgRNA Nestin-dCas9-KRAB-T2a-GFP with non-target sgRNA
Depositing lab: Elizabeth Kirby. Depositing organization: Ohio State University. Publication: Intracrine VEGF Signaling Is Required for Adult Hippocampal Neural Stem Cell Maintenance and Vascular Proximity. Dause TJ, Osap R, Kuwahara AA, Denninger JK, Kirby ED. Mol Neurobiol. 2025 Mar 25. doi: 10.1007/s12035-025-04861-1. PubMed 40131696.
Backbone
  Vector backbone: FUGW
  Total vector size (bp): 15000
  Vector type: Lentiviral, CRISPR
Growth in bacteria
  Bacterial resistance: Ampicillin, 100 μg/mL
  Growth temperature: 37°C
  Growth strain: NEB Stable
  Copy number: High Copy
Gene/Insert
  Gene/Insert name: Non-Target
Terms and licenses: Academic/Nonprofit Terms; Industry Terms: Not Available to Industry
Depositor comments: Please visit https://doi.org/10.1101/2021.08.10.455866 for bioRxiv preprint.
How to cite: pLV hU6-Non-target sgRNA Nestin-dCas9-KRAB-T2a-GFP was a gift from Elizabeth Kirby (Addgene plasmid # 196989 ; http://n2t.net/addgene:196989 ; RRID:Addgene_196989)
